>Addgene plasmid #220752 | pAV-CAG-Sun1-GFP-WPRE-pA | addgene full sequence | sequence record 439000 | Addgene NGS Result
CTGCGCGCTCGCTCGCTCACTGAGGCCGCCCGGGCAAAGCCCGGGCGTCGGGCGACCTTTGGTCGCCCGG
CCTCAGTGAGCGAGCGAGCGCGCAGAGAGGGAGTGGCCAACTCCATCACTAGGGGTTCCTTGTAGTTAAT
GATTAACCCGCCATGCTACTTATCTACGTAGCCATGCTCTAGGAAGAGTACCATTGACGTCAATAATGAC
GTATGTTCCCATAGTAACGCCAATAGGGACTTTCCATTGACGTCAATGGGTGGAGTATTTACGGTAAACT
GCCCACTTGGCAGTACATCAAGTGTATCATATGCCAAGTACGCCCCCTATTGACGTCAATGACGGTAAAT
GGCCCGCCTGGCATTATGCCCAGTACATGACCTTATGGGACTTTCCTACTTGGCAGTACATCTACGTATT
AGTCATCGCTATTACCATGGTCGAGGTGAGCCCCACGTTCTGCTTCACTCTCCCCATCTCCCCCCCCTCC
CCACCCCCAATTTTGTATTTATTTATTTTTTAATTATTTTGTGCAGCGATGGGGGCGGGGGGGGGGGGGG
GGCGCGCCRGGGGGGGGGGGGGGGGGSGRGGGGGGGGGSGGGGSGRGGCGGAGAGGTGCGGCGGCAGCCA
ATCAGAGCGGCGCGCTCCGAAAGTTTCCTTTTATGGCGAGGCGGCGGCGGCGGCGGCCCTATAAAAAGCG
AAGCGCGCGGCGGGCGGGAGTCGCTGCGCGCTGCCTTCGCCCCGTGCCCCGCTCCGCCGCCGCCTCGCGC
CGCCCGCCCCGGCTCTGACTGACCGCGTTACTCCCACAGGTGAGCGGGCGGGACGGCCCTTCTCCTCCGG
GCTGTAATTAGCGCTTGGTTTAATGACGGCTTGTTTCTTTTCTGTGGCTGCGTGAAAGCCTTGAGGGGCT
CCGGGAGGGCCCTTTGTGCGGGGGGAGCGGCTCGGGGCTGTCCGCGGGGGGACGGCTGCCTTCGGGGGGG
ACGGGGCAGGGCGGGGTTCGGCTTCTGGCGTGTGACCGGCGGCTCTAGAGCCTCTGCTAACCATGTTCAT
GCCTTCTTCTTTTTCCTACAGCTCCTGGGCAACGTGCTGGTTATTGTGCTGTCTCATCATTTTGGCAAAG
AATTGGATCCGAATTCACTAGCATGACCTCCAGGGTGTACTCCAGAGACAGGACTCTCAAACCACGGAAG
GCAGCCTCGGGAACCTTCTGGTGGCTAGGGAGCGGCTGGTACCAATTTGTTACTTTGATTTCTTGGCTGA
ATGTCTTTCTTCTTACCAGGTGCCTTCGAAATATTTGCAAGGTTTTTGTCTTGCTCCTCCCACTCCTACT
TTTACTAGGTGCTGGTGTCTCCCTGTGGGGCCAGGGAAACTTCTTCTCACTCCTACCAGTGCTGAACTGG
ACGGCCATGCAGCCAACACAGAGGGTGGACGATTCCAAGGGCATGCATAGACCTGGCCCTCTTCCCCCGA
GCCCACCTCCAAAGGTTGATCACAAGGCTTCCCAGTGGCCTCAGGAGAGTGACATGGGGCAGAAGGTAGC
TTCTTTGAGTGCGCAGTGCCACAACCATGATGAGAGACTTGCAGAGCTGACAGTCCTGCTTCAGAAACTA
CAGATACGGGTAGACCAAGTGGATGACGGCAGGGAAGGGCTGTCACTGTGGGTCAAGAATGTGGTTGGAC
AGCACCTGCAGGAGATGGGCACCATAGAACCACCTGATGCTAAGACTGACTTCATGACTTTCCACCATGA
CCATGAAGTGCGTCTCTCCAACTTGGAAGATGTTCTTAGAAAACTGACAGAAAAATCTGAGGCTATCCAG
AAGGAGCTGGAAGAAACCAAGCTGAAAGCAGGCAGCAGGGATGAAGAGCAGCCCCTCCTTGACCGTGTGC
AGCACCTAGAACTGGAACTGAACCTGTTGAAGTCACAGCTGTCAGACTGGCAGCATCTGAAGACCAGCTG
TGAGCAGGCTGGGGCCCGCATCCAGGAGACTGTGCAGCTCATGTTCTCTGAGGATCAGCAGGGCGGTTCC
CTCGAGTGGCTATTAGAGAAGCTTTCTTCTCGGTTCGTGAGCAAGGATGAGCTGCAGGTGCTCTTACATG
ACCTTGAGCTGAAACTGCTGCAGAATATCACACACCACATCACCGTGACAGGACAGGCCCCGACATCCGA
GGCTATTGTGTCTGCCGTGAATCAGGCAGGGATTTCAGGAATCACAGAAGCGCAAGCACATATCATTGTG
AACAATGCTCTGAAGCTGTACTCCCAAGACAAGACGGGGATGGTGGACTTTGCTCTGGAGTCTGGAGGTG
GCAGCATCCTAAGCACTCGGTGCTCTGAGACCTATGAGACCAAGACGGCACTGCTGAGCCTGTTTGGGGT
CCCACTGTGGTACTTCTCACAGTCACCTCGAGTGGTGATCCAGCCCGACATCTACCCAGGGAATTGCTGG
GCGTTCAAAGGTTCCCAGGGGTACCTGGTGGTGCGGTTGTCCATGAAGATCTACCCAACCACATTCACCA
TGGAACACATTCCAAAGACACTATCACCCACTGGTAACATCTCCAGTGCCCCCAAAGACTTTGCAGTCTA
TGGACTGGAAACGGAGTATCAAGAAGAGGGGCAGCCTCTGGGACGGTTCACCTATGACCAGGAAGGAGAC
TCACTCCAGATGTTCCACACACTGGAAAGACCTGACCAAGCCTTCCAGATAGTAGAGCTCCGGGTCCTGT
CCAACTGGGGCCACCCTGAGTACACTTGCCTCTACCGGTTCCGAGTCCACGGAGAGCCCATCCAGATGAG
CAAAGGAGAAGAACTTTTCACTGGAGTTGTCCCAATTCTTGTTGAATTAGATGGTGATGTTAATGGGCAC
AAATTTTCTGTCCGTGGAGAGGGTGAAGGTGATGCTACAAACGGAAAACTCACCCTTAAATTTATTTGCA
CTACTGGAAAACTACCTGTTCCATGGCCAACACTTGTCACTACTCTGACCTATGGTGTTCAATGCTTTTC
CCGTTATCCGGATCACATGAAACGGCATGACTTTTTCAAGAGTGCCATGCCCGAAGGTTATGTACAGGAA
CGCACTATATCTTTCAAAGATGACGGGACCTACAAGACGCGTGCTGAAGTCAAGTTTGAAGGTGATACCC
TTGTTAATCGTATCGAGTTAAAAGGTATTGATTTTAAAGAAGATGGAAACATTCTCGGACACAAACTCGA
GTACAACTTTAACTCACACAATGTATACATCACGGCAGACAAACAAAAGAATGGAATCAAAGCTAACTTC
AAAATTCGCCACAACGTTGAAGATGGTTCCGTTCAACTAGCAGACCATTATCAACAAAATACTCCAATTG
GCGATGGCCCTGTCCTTTTACCAGACAACCATTACCTGTCGACACAATCTGTCCTTTCGAAAGATCCCAA
CGAAAAGCGTGACCACATGGTCCTTCTTGAGTTTGTAACTGCTGCTGGGATTACACATGGCATGGATGAG
CTCTACAAATAAGGCGCGAGCTTATCGATAATCAACCTCTGGATTACAAAATTTGTGAAAGATTGACTGG
TATTCTTAACTATGTTGCTCCTTTTACGCTATGTGGATACGCTGCTTTAATGCCTTTGTATCATGCTATT
GCTTCCCGTATGGCTTTCATTTTCTCCTCCTTGTATAAATCCTGGTTGCTGTCTCTTTATGAGGAGTTGT
GGCCCGTTGTCAGGCAACGTGGCGTGGTGTGCACTGTGTTTGCTGACGCAACCCCCACTGGTTGGGGCAT
TGCCACCACCTGTCAGCTCCTTTCCGGGACTTTCGCTTTCCCCCTCCCTATTGCCACGGCGGAACTCATC
GCCGCCTGCCTTGCCCGCTGCTGGACAGGGGCTCGGCTGTTGGGCACTGACAATTCCGTGGTGTTGTCGG
GGAAATCATCGTCCTTTCCTTGGCTGCTCGCCTGTGTTGCCACCTGGATTCTGCGCGGGACGTCCTTCTG
CTACGTCCCTTCGGCCCTCAATCCAGCGGACCTTCCTTCCCGCGGCCTGCTGCCGGCTCTGCGGCCTCTT
CCGCGTCTTCGCCTTCGCCCTCAGACGAGTCGGATCTCCCTTTGGGCCGCCTCCCCGCATCGATACCGTC
GACCCGGGCGGCCGCTTCGAGCAGACATGATAAGATACATTGATGAGTTTGGACAAACCACAACTAGAAT
GCAGTGAAAAAAATGCTTTATTTGTGAAATTTGTGATGCTATTGCTTTATTTGTAACCATTATAAGCTGC
AATAAACAAGTTAACAACAACAATTGCATTCATTTTATGTTTCAGGTTCAGGGGGAGATGTGGGAGGTTT
TTTAAAGCAAGTAAAACCTCTACAAATGTGGTAAAATCGATAAGGATCTTCCTAGAGCATGGCTACGTAG
ATAAGTAGCATGGCGGGTTAATCATTAACTACAAGGAACCCCTAGTGATGGAGTTGGCCACTCCCTCTCT
GCGCGCTCGCTCGCTCACTGAGGCCGCCCGGGCTTTGCCCGGGCGGCCTCAGTGAGCGAGCGAGCGCGCA
GCTGCATTAATGAATCGGCCAACGCGCGGGGAGAGGCGGTTTGCGTATTGGGCGCTCTTCCGCTTCCTCG
CTCACTGACTCGCTGCGCTCGGTCGTTCGGCTGCGGCGAGCGGTATCAGCTCACTCAAAGGCGGTAATAC
GGTTATCCACAGAATCAGGGGATAACGCAGGAAAGAACATGTGAGCAAAAGGCCAGCAAAAGGCCAGGAA
CCGTAAAAAGGCCGCGTTGCTGGCGTTTTTCCATAGGCTCCGCCCCCCTGACGAGCATCACAAAAATCGA
CGCTCAAGTCAGAGGTGGCGAAACCCGACAGGACTATAAAGATACCAGGCGTTTCCCCCTGGAAGCTCCC
TCGTGCGCTCTCCTGTTCCGACCCTGCCGCTTACCGGATACCTGTCCGCCTTTCTCCCTTCGGGAAGCGT
GGCGCTTTCTCATAGCTCACGCTGTAGGTATCTCAGTTCGGTGTAGGTCGTTCGCTCCAAGCTGGGCTGT
GTGCACGAACCCCCCGTTCAGCCCGACCGCTGCGCCTTATCCGGTAACTATCGTCTTGAGTCCAACCCGG
TAAGACACGACTTATCGCCACTGGCAGCAGCCACTGGTAACAGGATTAGCAGAGCGAGGTATGTAGGCGG
TGCTACAGAGTTCTTGAAGTGGTGGCCTAACTACGGCTACACTAGAAGAACAGTATTTGGTATCTGCGCT
CTGCTGAAGCCAGTTACCTTCGGAAAAAGAGTTGGTAGCTCTTGATCCGGCAAACAAACCACCGCTGGTA
GCGGTGGTTTTTTTGTTTGCAAGCAGCAGATTACGCGCAGAAAAAAAGGATCTCAAGAAGATCCTTTGAT
CTTTTCTACGGGGTCTGACGCTCAGTGGAACGAAAACTCACGTTAAGGGATTTTGGTCATGAGATTATCA
AAAAGGATCTTCACCTAGATCCTTTTAAATTAAAAATGAAGTTTTAAATCAATCTAAAGTATATATGAGT
AAACTTGGTCTGACAGTTACCAATGCTTAATCAGTGAGGCACCTATCTCAGCGATCTGTCTATTTCGTTC
ATCCATAGTTGCCTGACTCCCCGTCGTGTAGATAACTACGATACGGGAGGGCTTACCATCTGGCCCCAGT
GCTGCAATGATACCGCGAGACCCACGCTCACCGGCTCCAGATTTATCAGCAATAAACCAGCCAGCCGGAA
GGGCCGAGCGCAGAAGTGGTCCTGCAACTTTATCCGCCTCCATCCAGTCTATTAATTGTTGCCGGGAAGC
TAGAGTAAGTAGTTCGCCAGTTAATAGTTTGCGCAACGTTGTTGCCATTGCTACAGGCATCGTGGTGTCA
CGCTCGTCGTTTGGTATGGCTTCATTCAGCTCCGGTTCCCAACGATCAAGGCGAGTTACATGATCCCCCA
TGTTGTGCAAAAAAGCGGTTAGCTCCTTCGGTCCTCCGATCGTTGTCAGAAGTAAGTTGGCCGCAGTGTT
ATCACTCATGGTTATGGCAGCACTGCATAATTCTCTTACTGTCATGCCATCCGTAAGATGCTTTTCTGTG
ACTGGTGAGTACTCAACCAAGTCATTCTGAGAATAGTGTATGCGGCGACCGAGTTGCTCTTGCCCGGCGT
CAATACGGGATAATACCGCGCCACATAGCAGAACTTTAAAAGTGCTCATCATTGGAAAACGTTCTTCGGG
GCGAAAACTCTCAAGGATCTTACCGCTGTTGAGATCCAGTTCGATGTAACCCACTCGTGCACCCAACTGA
TCTTCAGCATCTTTTACTTTCACCAGCGTTTCTGGGTGAGCAAAAACAGGAAGGCAAAATGCCGCAAAAA
AGGGAATAAGGGCGACACGGAAATGTTGAATACTCATACTCTTCCTTTTTCAATATTATTGAAGCATTTA
TCAGGGTTATTGTCTCATGAGCGGATACATATTTGAATGTATTTAGAAAAATAAACAAATAGGGGTTCCG
CGCACATTTCCCCGAAAAGTGCCACCTAAATTGTAAGCGTTAATATTTTGTTAAAATTCGCGTTAAATTT
TTGTTAAATCAGCTCATTTTTTAACCAATAGGCCGAAATCGGCAAAATCCCTTATAAATCAAAAGAATAG
ACCGAGATAGGGT
[37 nt withheld, positions 6664-6700]
AAAGAACGTGGACTCCAACGTCAAAGG
[49 nt withheld, positions 6728-6776]
T
[91 nt withheld, positions 6778-6868]
G
[124 nt withheld, positions 6870-6993]
CCCATTCGCCATTCAGGCTGCGCAACTGTTGGGAAGGGCGATCGGTGCGGGCCTCTTCGCTATTACGCCA
G
Features (pLannotate 1.2.2; 18 found; start..end, strand, type, name):
    191..439     +  enhancer       CMV enhancer (fragment): human cytomegalovirus immediate early enhancer
    441..716     +  promoter       chicken β-actin promoter: No description available
    717..852     +  intron         hybrid intron (fragment): hybrid between chicken β-actin (CBA) and minute virus of mice (MMV) introns (Gray et al., 2011)
    941..1071    +  intron         chimeric intron (fragment): chimera between introns from chicken β-actin and rabbit β-globin
   1182..2795    +  CDS            Sun1 (fragment): SUN1_MOUSE - Also known as Unc84a. Experimental evidence at protein level: Swiss-Prot protein existence level 1. Isoform 5 may be involved in nuclear remodeling during sperm head formation in spermatogenenis. A probable SUN1 isoform 5:SYNE3 LINC complex may tether spermatid nuclei to anterior cytoskeletal structures such as actin filaments present at membraneous junctions of spermatids and Sertoli cells. From Mus musculus (Mouse).
   2796..3509    +  CDS            Superfolder GFP: Superfolder GFP is a basic (constitutively fluorescent) green fluorescent protein published in 2005, derived from Aequorea victoria. It is reported to be a very rapidly-maturing weak dimer.
   3530..4118    +  misc_feature   WPRE: woodchuck hepatitis virus posttranscriptional regulatory element
   4161..4282    -  polyA_signal   SV40 poly(A) signal: SV40 polyadenylation signal
   4305..4373    -  CDS            large T antigen (fragment): large T antigen from SV40 (simian virus 40)
   4444..4506    +  repeat_region  AAV2 ITR (fragment): inverted terminal repeat of adeno-associated virus serotype 2 inverted
   4524..4551    -  repeat_region  AAV2 ITR (fragment): inverted terminal repeat of adeno-associated virus serotype 2 inverted
   4549..4605    -  CDS            lacI (fragment): lac repressor; lacI; The lac repressor binds to the lac operator to inhibit transcription in E. coli. This inhibition can be relieved by adding lactose or isopropyl-β-D-thiogalactopyranoside (IPTG).
   4788..5376    -  rep_origin     ori: high-copy-number ColE1/pMB1/pBR322/pUC origin of replication
   5547..6407    -  CDS            AmpR: β-lactamase; bla; confers resistance to ampicillin, carbenicillin, and related antibiotics
   6408..6512    -  promoter       AmpR promoter: bla
   6565..6993    -  rep_origin     f1 ori (sequence partly withheld): f1 bacteriophage origin of replication; arrow indicates direction of (+) strand synthesis
   6998..3       -  CDS            lacZα (fragment) (across the origin): LacZα fragment of β-galactosidase; lacZ fragment
   7062..130     -  repeat_region  AAV2 ITR (fragment) (across the origin): inverted terminal repeat of adeno-associated virus serotype 2 inverted
