[The description below was written by a language model from this plasmid's Addgene catalogue record and pLannotate feature annotations shown in this document.]
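Description:
pAV-CAG-Sun1-GFP-WPRE-pA is an adeno-associated virus (AAV) transfer plasmid built on the pAAV-CAG-H2B-GFP backbone, in which the original payload was replaced by a Sun1-GFP-WPRE insert through restriction cloning that destroyed both the SpeI and HindIII sites. The sequenced plasmid is 7,064 nt. It is maintained in E. coli through a high-copy ColE1/pUC-type origin and selected with ampicillin via a β-lactamase gene under its own promoter. An f1 phage origin and short remnants of lacZα and lacI are also present in the backbone. AAV2 inverted terminal repeats, annotated only as fragments, flank the expression cassette and provide the cis elements needed for replication and packaging of the intervening DNA into AAV particles when helper functions are supplied in trans.

The cassette is driven by the CAG promoter, annotated here as a CMV enhancer fragment, the chicken β-actin promoter and intron fragments, which gives strong, broadly active expression in mammalian cells. It directs a fusion of a fragment of mouse Sun1, an inner nuclear membrane protein of the LINC complex, joined directly to superfolder GFP, so that fluorescence is anchored to the nuclear envelope. A WPRE downstream of the coding sequence enhances transcript stability and expression. An SV40 polyadenylation signal, annotated on the reverse strand with an adjacent large T antigen remnant, follows it.

The stated purpose is expression of Sun1-GFP for nuclei isolation: tagged nuclei from transduced cells can be recovered by fluorescence sorting or affinity capture. The associated work concerns projection tracing and multi-modal profiling of projection neurons.
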