Addgene plasmid #220752: pAV-CAG-Sun1-GFP-WPRE-pA
Purpose: Expression of Sun1GFP for nuclei isolation
Depositing lab: Vijay Samineni. Depositing organization: Washington University in Saint Louis. Publication: Projection-TAGs enable multiplex projection tracing and multi-modal profiling of projection neurons. Yang L, Liu F, Hahm H, Okuda T, Li X, Zhang Y, Kalyanaraman V, Heitmeier MR, Samineni VK. Nat Commun. 2025 Jul 1;16(1):5557. doi: 10.1038/s41467-025-60360-w. PubMed 40593543.
Backbone
  Vector backbone: pAAV-CAG-H2B-GFP
  Backbone manufacturer: Loren Looger (Addgene #116869)
  Vector type: AAV
Growth in bacteria
  Bacterial resistance: Ampicillin, 100 μg/mL
  Growth temperature: 37°C
  Growth strain: NEB Stable
  Copy number: High Copy
Gene/Insert
  Gene/Insert name: Sun1-GFP-WPRE
  Species: Synthetic
  Promoter: CAG
  Cloning method: Restriction Enzyme; 5′ cloning site SpeI (destroyed during cloning); 3′ cloning site HindIII (destroyed during cloning)
  Sequencing primers: 5′ n/a
Terms and licenses: Academic/Nonprofit Terms; Industry Terms: Not Available to Industry
Depositor comments: Please visit https://doi.org/10.1101/2024.04.24.590975 for bioRxiv preprint.
How to cite: pAV-CAG-Sun1-GFP-WPRE-pA was a gift from Vijay Samineni (Addgene plasmid # 220752 ; http://n2t.net/addgene:220752 ; RRID:Addgene_220752)
